>Addgene plasmid #31467 | pTRETightBI-RY-1pf | addgene partial sequence | sequence record 36664 | mCherry-R 5'-TTGGTCACCTTCAGCTTGG-3'
CCTCGCCCTCGCCCTCGATCTCGAACTCGTGGCCGTTCACGGAGCCCTCCATGTGCACCTTGAAGCGCAT
GAACTCCTTGATGATGGCCATGTTATCCTCCTCGCCCTTGCTCACCATGACTTTACGCTTCTTTTTAGGG
C
