>Addgene plasmid #31467 | pTRETightBI-RY-1pf | addgene partial sequence | sequence record 37673 | mCherry-F 5'-ccccgtaatgcagaagaaga-3'
AGGAACGGCGCCCTGAAGGGCGAGATCAAGCAGAGGCTGAAGCTGAAGGACGGCGGCCACTACGACGCTG
AGGTCAAGACCACCTACAAGGCCAAGAAGCCCGTGCAGCTGCCCGGCGCCTACAACGTCAACATCAAGTT
GGACATCACCTCCCACAACGAGGACTACACCATCGTGGAACAGTACGAACGCGCCGAGGGCCGCCACTCC
ACCGGCGGCATGGACGAGCTGTACAAGTAAATCGATAAGCTTCTACCTGCACTATAAGCACTTTAGTCGA
CGATATCTCCAGAGGATCATAATCAGCCATACCACATTTGTAGAGGTTTTACTTGCTTTAAAAAACCTCC
CACACCTCCCCCTGAACCTGAAACATAAAATGAATGCAATTGTTGTTGTTAACTTGTTTATTGCAGCTTA
TAATGGTTACAAATAAAGCAATAGCATCACAAATTTCACAAATAAAGCATTTTTTTCACTGCCGACGTCA
GGTGGCACTTTTCGGGGAANTGTGCGCGGAACCCCTATTTGTTTATTTTTCTAAATACATTCAAATATGT
ATCCGCTCATGAGACAATAACCCTGATAAATGCTTCAATAATATTGAAAAAGGAAGAGTATGAGTATTCA
ACATTTCCGTGTCGCCCTTATTCCCTTTTTTGCGGCATTTTGCCTTCCTGTTTTTGCTCACNCAGAAACG
CTGGTGA
