[The description below was written by a language model from this plasmid's Addgene catalogue record.]
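Description:
pTRETightBI-RY-1pf is a mammalian expression plasmid built on the Clontech pTRETightBI backbone (listed as about 2.85 kb without insert), a bidirectional tetracycline-responsive vector. In this type of backbone, a single Tet-responsive element flanked by two minimal promoters drives two divergent transcription units, so both are co-induced from the same regulatory element in cells that supply a tetracycline-controlled transactivator. The plasmid is propagated in E. coli under ampicillin selection. The record does not give the copy number or list the origin of replication. It does note that the construct contains repeated SV40 polyadenylation sites, which make it prone to recombination during bacterial growth.

The payload is a pair of fluorescent protein reporters, eYFP and mCherry, each carrying an N-terminal nuclear localisation signal so that the fluorescence concentrates in the nucleus. They were inserted by restriction cloning, using EcoRI/BamHI at the 5′ ends and NdeI/ClaI at the 3′ ends, presumably one reporter on each side of the bidirectional promoter. The listed insert size of 740 bp appears to correspond to a single fluorescent protein rather than both. The "1pf" in the name indicates that the mCherry 3′UTR contains one binding site for miR-20 with perfect complementarity to the microRNA. According to the record, eYFP carries no such site.

This arrangement gives a two-colour, single-cell sensor. eYFP reports transcriptional output from the shared promoter, while mCherry reports the level of the miRNA-targeted transcript, so the ratio between them reflects miR-20-mediated repression across a range of expression levels. The associated publication used such reporters to show that microRNAs can generate thresholds in target gene expression.
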