Addgene plasmid #31467: pTRETightBI-RY-1pf
Depositing lab: Phil Sharp. Depositing organization: Massachusetts Institute of Technology. Publication: MicroRNAs can generate thresholds in target gene expression. Mukherji S, Ebert MS, Zheng GX, Tsang JS, Sharp PA, van Oudenaarden A. Nat Genet. 2011 Aug 21;43(9):854-9. doi: 10.1038/ng.905. PubMed 21857679.
Backbone
  Vector backbone: pTRETightBI
  Backbone manufacturer: Clontech
  Backbone size w/o insert (bp): 2850
  Vector type: Mammalian Expression
Growth in bacteria
  Bacterial resistance: Ampicillin, 100 μg/mL
  Growth temperature: 30°C
  Growth strain: Top10
  Growth instructions: Grow TopTen cells at 30C instead of 37C to reduce risk of recombination at the SV40 pA sites.
  Copy number: Unknown
Gene/Insert
  Gene/Insert name: eYFP and mCherry
  Species: fluorescent proteins
  Insert size (bp): 740
  Tag / fusion protein: NLS (N terminal on insert)
  Cloning method: Restriction Enzyme; 5′ cloning site EcoRI, BamHI (not destroyed); 3′ cloning site NdeI, ClaI (not destroyed)
  Sequencing primers: 5′ n/a
Terms and licenses: Academic/Nonprofit Terms; Industry Terms: Not Available to Industry
Depositor comments: 1pf = 1 site for miR-20 with perfect (pf) complementarity to the miRNA in mCherry 3'UTR
How to cite: pTRETightBI-RY-1pf was a gift from Phil Sharp (Addgene plasmid # 31467 ; http://n2t.net/addgene:31467 ; RRID:Addgene_31467)
